Addgene plasmid #214614: pcDNA3.1_Zeo_3xSH2(GRB2)-CTEV-2xHA
Purpose: adapter for RTK split TEV recruitment assays
Depositing lab: Michael Wehr. Depositing organization: Systasy Bioscience GmbH. Publication: Protocol for identifying properties of ERBB receptor antagonists using the barcoded ERBBprofiler assay. Popovic L, Rossner MJ, Wehr MC. STAR Protoc. 2024 Apr 16;5(2):102987. doi: 10.1016/j.xpro.2024.102987. PubMed 38635397.
Backbone
  Vector backbone: pcDNA3.1
  Vector type: Mammalian Expression
Growth in bacteria
  Bacterial resistance: Ampicillin, 100 μg/mL
  Growth temperature: 37°C
  Growth strain: DH5alpha
  Copy number: High Copy
Gene/Insert
  Gene/Insert name: 3xSH2 domains of GRB2-CTEV
  Species: H. sapiens (human)
  Entrez Gene: GRB2 (a.k.a. ASH, EGFRBP-GRB2, Grb3-3, MST084, MSTP084, NCKAP2)
  Promoter: CMV
  Tag / fusion protein: 2xHA (C terminal on insert)
  Cloning method: Gateway Cloning
Terms and licenses: Academic/Nonprofit Terms; Industry Terms: Not Available to Industry
How to cite: pcDNA3.1_Zeo_3xSH2(GRB2)-CTEV-2xHA was a gift from Michael Wehr (Addgene plasmid # 214614 ; http://n2t.net/addgene:214614 ; RRID:Addgene_214614)
