[The description below was written by a language model from this plasmid's Addgene catalogue record and pLannotate feature annotations shown in this document.]
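Description:
pcDNA3.1_Zeo_3xSH2(GRB2)-CTEV-2xHA is a 6.35 kb mammalian expression plasmid on a pcDNA3.1 backbone. It is propagated in E. coli through a high-copy ColE1/pUC-type origin with ampicillin resistance (bla under its own promoter), and it also carries an f1 origin. For selection in mammalian cells it contains a Zeocin/bleomycin resistance gene (Sh ble) driven by the SV40 early promoter, with an EM7 bacterial promoter upstream and an SV40 polyadenylation signal downstream.

The payload is expressed from the CMV immediate-early enhancer and promoter and terminated by the bGH poly(A) signal; a T7 promoter lies just upstream of the insert. The insert was introduced by Gateway cloning, and attB1 and attB2 sites flank the region encoding three copies of the SH2 domain of human GRB2. The automated annotation labels parts of this region as fragments of mouse Matk and Drosophila drk, which most likely reflects homology among SH2 domains rather than the presence of those genes. Downstream of attB2, the reading frame continues into a fragment of TEV protease, corresponding to the C-terminal half (CTEV) named in the record, followed by a C-terminal HA tag (2xHA in the catalogue entry, detected as a partial 3xHA match).

The construct serves as the adapter in split-TEV recruitment assays for receptor tyrosine kinases. In this type of assay, the SH2 domains bind phosphotyrosine motifs on an activated receptor that carries the complementary TEV fragment. Recruitment then reconstitutes protease activity, which is coupled to a reporter readout. The associated publication applies this approach to profiling ERBB receptor antagonists in a barcoded assay.
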