Features (pLannotate 1.2.2; 26 found; start..end, strand, type, name):
     28..80      -  misc_feature   bom (fragment): basis of mobility region from pBR322
    235..614     +  enhancer       CMV enhancer: human cytomegalovirus immediate early enhancer
    615..818     +  promoter       CMV promoter: human cytomegalovirus (CMV) immediate early promoter
    814..847     +  LTR            5' LTR (truncated) (fragment): truncated 5' long terminal repeat (LTR) from HIV-1
    863..881     +  promoter       T7 promoter: promoter for bacteriophage T7 RNA polymerase
    941..965     +  protein_bind   attB1: mutant version of attB; recombination site for the Gateway® BP reaction BP Clonase™
    965..1141    +  CDS            Matk (fragment): MATK_MOUSE - Also known as Ctk, Ntk. Experimental evidence at protein level: Swiss-Prot protein existence level 1. Could play a significant role in the signal transduction of hematopoietic cells. May regulate tyrosine kinase activity of SRC- family members in brain by specifically phosphorylating their C- terminal regulatory tyrosine residue which acts as a negative regulatory site. It may play an inhibitory role in the control of T- cell proliferation. From Mus musculus (Mouse).
   1289..1687    +  CDS            drk (fragment): GRAP_DROME - Also known as E(sev)2B From Drosophila melanogaster (Fruit fly).
   1881..1905    -  protein_bind   attB2: mutant version of attB; recombination site for the Gateway® BP reaction BP Clonase™
   1943..2242    +  CDS            TEV protease (fragment): tobacco etch virus protease (Kapust et al., 2001)
   2255..2311    +  CDS            3xHA (fragment): three tandem HA epitope tags
   2365..2589    +  polyA_signal   bGH poly(A) signal: bovine growth hormone polyadenylation signal
   2593..2614    +  promoter       SV40 promoter (fragment): SV40 enhancer and early promoter
   2635..3063    +  rep_origin     f1 ori (sequence partly withheld): f1 bacteriophage origin of replication; arrow indicates direction of (+) strand synthesis
   3077..3406    +  promoter       SV40 promoter: SV40 enhancer and early promoter
   3454..3501    +  promoter       EM7 promoter: synthetic bacterial promoter&nbsp
   3520..3894    +  CDS            BleoR: antibiotic-binding protein; Sh ble from Streptoalloteichus hindustanus; confers resistance to bleomycin, phleomycin, and Zeocin™
   3904..4029    +  CDS            ble (fragment): BLE_KLEPN - Experimental evidence at protein level: Swiss-Prot protein existence level 1. Binding protein with a strong affinity to the bleomycin family of antibiotics. Binds to CL990; an antimitotic-antibiotic compound. From Klebsiella pneumoniae.
   4024..4145    +  polyA_signal   SV40 poly(A) signal: SV40 polyadenylation signal
   4218..4234    -  protein_bind   lac operator: The lac repressor binds to the lac operator to inhibit transcription in E. coli. This inhibition can be relieved by adding lactose or isopropyl-β-D-thiogalactopyranoside (IPTG). lac repressor encoded by lacI
   4242..4272    -  promoter       lac promoter: promoter for the E. coli lac operon
   4287..4308    -  protein_bind   CAP binding site: CAP binding activates transcription in the presence of cAMP. E. coli catabolite activator protein
   4321..4413    -  CDS            lacI (fragment): lac repressor; lacI; The lac repressor binds to the lac operator to inhibit transcription in E. coli. This inhibition can be relieved by adding lactose or isopropyl-β-D-thiogalactopyranoside (IPTG).
   4596..5184    -  rep_origin     ori: high-copy-number ColE1/pMB1/pBR322/pUC origin of replication
   5355..6215    -  CDS            AmpR: β-lactamase; bla; confers resistance to ampicillin, carbenicillin, and related antibiotics
   6216..6320    -  promoter       AmpR promoter: bla
>Addgene plasmid #214614 | pcDNA3.1_Zeo_3xSH2(GRB2)-CTEV-2xHA | addgene full sequence | sequence record 423989 | Addgene NGS Result
GACGGATCGGGAGATCTCCCGATCCCCTATGGTGCACTCTCAGTACAATCTGCTCTGATGCCGCATAGTT
AAGCCAGTATCTGCTCCCTGCTTGTGTGTTGGAGGTCGCTGAGTAGTGCGCGAGCAAAATTTAAGCTACA
ACAAGGCAAGGCTTGACCGACAATTGCATGAAGAATCTGCTTAGGGTTAGGCGTTTTGCGCTGCTTCGCG
ATGTACGGGCCAGATATACGCGTTGACATTGATTATTGACTAGTTATTAATAGTAATCAATTACGGGGTC
ATTAGTTCATAGCCCATATATGGAGTTCCGCGTTACATAACTTACGGTAAATGGCCCGCCTGGCTGACCG
CCCAACGACCCCCGCCCATTGACGTCAATAATGACGTATGTTCCCATAGTAACGCCAATAGGGACTTTCC
ATTGACGTCAATGGGTGGAGTATTTACGGTAAACTGCCCACTTGGCAGTACATCAAGTGTATCATATGCC
AAGTACGCCCCCTATTGACGTCAATGACGGTAAATGGCCCGCCTGGCATTATGCCCAGTACATGACCTTA
TGGGACTTTCCTACTTGGCAGTACATCTACGTATTAGTCATCGCTATTACCATGGTGATGCGGTTTTGGC
AGTACATCAATGGGCGTGGATAGCGGTTTGACTCACGGGGATTTCCAAGTCTCCACCCCATTGACGTCAA
TGGGAGTTTGTTTTGGCACCAAAATCAACGGGACTTTCCAAAATGTCGTAACAACTCCGCCCCATTGACG
CAAATGGGCGGTAGGCGTGTACGGTGGGAGGTCTATATAAGCAGAGCTCTCTGGCTAACTAGAGAACCCA
CTGCTTACTGGCTTATCGAAATTAATACGACTCACTATAGGGAGACCCAAGCTGGCTAGCGTTTAAACGG
GCCCTCTAGACTCGAGCGGCCGCGATATCAACAAGTTTGTACAAAAAAGCAGGCTCCACCATGGTGTGGT
TTTTTGGCAAAATCCCCAGAGCCAAGGCAGAAGAAATGCTTAGCAAACAGCGGCACGATGGGGCCTTTCT
TATCCGAGAGAGTGAGAGCGCTCCTGGGGACTTCTCCCTCTCTGTCAAGTTTGGAAACGATGTGCAGCAC
TTCAAGGTGCTCCGAGATGGAGCCGGGAAGTACTTCCTCTGGGTGGTGAAGTTCAATTCTTTGAATGAGC
TGGTGGATTATCACAGATCTACATCTGTCTCCAGAAACCAGCAGATATTCCTGCGGGACATAGAAGGAGG
TGGAGGTAGCACCGGTGGAGGAGGTAGCTGGTTTTTTGGCAAAATCCCCAGAGCCAAGGCAGAAGAAATG
CTTAGCAAACAGCGGCACGATGGGGCCTTTCTTATCCGAGAGAGTGAGAGCGCTCCTGGGGACTTCTCCC
TCTCTGTCAAGTTTGGAAACGATGTGCAGCACTTCAAGGTGCTCCGAGATGGAGCCGGGAAGTACTTCCT
CTGGGTGGTGAAGTTCAATTCTTTGAATGAGCTGGTGGATTATCACAGATCTACATCTGTCTCCAGAAAC
CAGCAGATATTCCTGCGGGACATAGAAGGAGGTGGAGGTAGCACCGGTGGAGGAGGTAGCTGGTTTTTTG
GCAAAATCCCCAGAGCCAAGGCAGAAGAAATGCTTAGCAAACAGCGGCACGATGGGGCCTTTCTTATCCG
AGAGAGTGAGAGCGCTCCTGGGGACTTCTCCCTCTCTGTCAAGTTTGGAAACGATGTGCAGCACTTCAAG
GTGCTCCGAGATGGAGCCGGGAAGTACTTCCTCTGGGTGGTGAAGTTCAATTCTTTGAATGAGCTGGTGG
ATTATCACAGATCTACATCTGTCTCCAGAAACCAGCAGATATTCCTGCGGGACATAGAAGACCCAGCTTT
CTTGTACAAAGTGGTTGATATCGGAGGTGGAGGTAGCGGAGGTGGAGGTAGCAAGAGCATGTCTAGCATG
GTGTCAGACACTAGCTGCACATTCCCTTCATCTGATGGTATATTCTGGAAGCATTGGATTCAAACCAAGG
ATGGGCAGTGTGGCAGTCCATTAGTATCAACTAGAGATGGGTTCATTGTTGGTATACACTCAGCATCGAA
TTTCACCAACACAAACAATTATTTCACAAGCGTGCCGAAAAACTTCATGGAATTGTTGACAAATCAGGAG
GCGCAGCAGTGGGTTAGTGGTTGGCGATTAAACGCTGACTCAGTATTGTGGGGGGGCCATAAAGTTTTCA
TGCCCAAACCTGGCTACCCATACGATGTTCCTGACTATGCGGGCTATCCCTATGACGTCCCGGACTATGC
ATGAGGATCCGAGCTCGGTACCAAGCTTAAGTTTAAACCGCTGATCAGCCTCGACTGTGCCTTCTAGTTG
CCAGCCATCTGTTGTTTGCCCCTCCCCCGTGCCTTCCTTGACCCTGGAAGGTGCCACTCCCACTGTCCTT
TCCTAATAAAATGAGGAAATTGCATCGCATTGTCTGAGTAGGTGTCATTCTATTCTGGGGGGTGGGGTGG
GGCAGGACAGCAAGGGGGAGGATTGGGAAGACAATAGCAGGCATGCTGGGGATGCGGTGGGCTCTATGGC
TTCTGAGGCGGAAAGAACCAGCTGGGGCTCTAGGGGGTATCCCC
[124 nt withheld, positions 2635-2758]
C
[91 nt withheld, positions 2760-2850]
A
[49 nt withheld, positions 2852-2900]
CCTTTGACGTTGGAGTCCACGTTCTTT
[37 nt withheld, positions 2928-2964]
ACCCTATCTCGGTCTATTCTTTTGATTTATAAGGGATTTTGCCGATTTCGGCCTATTGGTTAAAAAATGA
GCTGATTTAACAAAAATTTAACGCGAATTAATTCTGTGGAATGTGTGTCAGTTAGGGTGTGGAAAGTCCC
CAGGCTCCCCAGCAGGCAGAAGTATGCAAAGCATGCATCTCAATTAGTCAGCAACCAGGTGTGGAAAGTC
CCCAGGCTCCCCAGCAGGCAGAAGTATGCAAAGCATGCATCTCAATTAGTCAGCAACCATAGTCCCGCCC
CTAACTCCGCCCATCCCGCCCCTAACTCCGCCCAGTTCCGCCCATTCTCCGCCCCATGGCTGACTAATTT
TTTTTATTTATGCAGAGGCCGAGGCCGCCTCTGCCTCTGAGCTATTCCAGAAGTAGTGAGGAGGCTTTTT
TGGAGGCCTAGGCTTTTGCAAAAAGCTCCCGGGAGCTTGTATATCCATTTTCGGATCTGATCAGCACGTG
TTGACAATTAATCATCGGCATAGTATATCGGCATAGTATAATACGACAAGGTGAGGAACTAAACCATGGC
CAAGTTGACCAGTGCCGTTCCGGTGCTCACCGCGCGCGACGTCGCCGGAGCGGTCGAGTTCTGGACCGAC
CGGCTCGGGTTCTCCCGGGACTTCGTGGAGGACGACTTCGCCGGTGTGGTCCGGGACGACGTGACCCTGT
TCATCAGCGCGGTCCAGGACCAGGTGGTGCCGGACAACACCCTGGCCTGGGTGTGGGTGCGCGGCCTGGA
CGAGCTGTACGCCGAGTGGTCGGAGGTCGTGTCCACGAACTTCCGGGACGCCTCCGGGCCGGCCATGACC
GAGATCGGCGAGCAGCCGTGGGGGCGGGAGTTCGCCCTGCGCGACCCGGCCGGCAACTGCGTGCACTTCG
TGGCCGAGGAGCAGGACTGACACGTGCTACGAGATTTCGATTCCACCGCCGCCTTCTATGAAAGGTTGGG
CTTCGGAATCGTTTTCCGGGACGCCGGCTGGATGATCCTCCAGCGCGGGGATCTCATGCTGGAGTTCTTC
GCCCACCCCAACTTGTTTATTGCAGCTTATAATGGTTACAAATAAAGCAATAGCATCACAAATTTCACAA
ATAAAGCATTTTTTTCACTGCATTCTAGTTGTGGTTTGTCCAAACTCATCAATGTATCTTATCATGTCTG
TATACCGTCGACCTCTAGCTAGAGCTTGGCGTAATCATGGTCATAGCTGTTTCCTGTGTGAAATTGTTAT
CCGCTCACAATTCCACACAACATACGAGCCGGAAGCATAAAGTGTAAAGCCTGGGGTGCCTAATGAGTGA
GCTAACTCACATTAATTGCGTTGCGCTCACTGCCCGCTTTCCAGTCGGGAAACCTGTCGTGCCAGCTGCA
TTAATGAATCGGCCAACGCGCGGGGAGAGGCGGTTTGCGTATTGGGCGCTCTTCCGCTTCCTCGCTCACT
GACTCGCTGCGCTCGGTCGTTCGGCTGCGGCGAGCGGTATCAGCTCACTCAAAGGCGGTAATACGGTTAT
CCACAGAATCAGGGGATAACGCAGGAAAGAACATGTGAGCAAAAGGCCAGCAAAAGGCCAGGAACCGTAA
AAAGGCCGCGTTGCTGGCGTTTTTCCATAGGCTCCGCCCCCCTGACGAGCATCACAAAAATCGACGCTCA
AGTCAGAGGTGGCGAAACCCGACAGGACTATAAAGATACCAGGCGTTTCCCCCTGGAAGCTCCCTCGTGC
GCTCTCCTGTTCCGACCCTGCCGCTTACCGGATACCTGTCCGCCTTTCTCCCTTCGGGAAGCGTGGCGCT
TTCTCATAGCTCACGCTGTAGGTATCTCAGTTCGGTGTAGGTCGTTCGCTCCAAGCTGGGCTGTGTGCAC
GAACCCCCCGTTCAGCCCGACCGCTGCGCCTTATCCGGTAACTATCGTCTTGAGTCCAACCCGGTAAGAC
ACGACTTATCGCCACTGGCAGCAGCCACTGGTAACAGGATTAGCAGAGCGAGGTATGTAGGCGGTGCTAC
AGAGTTCTTGAAGTGGTGGCCTAACTACGGCTACACTAGAAGAACAGTATTTGGTATCTGCGCTCTGCTG
AAGCCAGTTACCTTCGGAAAAAGAGTTGGTAGCTCTTGATCCGGCAAACAAACCACCGCTGGTAGCGGTG
GTTTTTTTGTTTGCAAGCAGCAGATTACGCGCAGAAAAAAAGGATCTCAAGAAGATCCTTTGATCTTTTC
TACGGGGTCTGACGCTCAGTGGAACGAAAACTCACGTTAAGGGATTTTGGTCATGAGATTATCAAAAAGG
ATCTTCACCTAGATCCTTTTAAATTAAAAATGAAGTTTTAAATCAATCTAAAGTATATATGAGTAAACTT
GGTCTGACAGTTACCAATGCTTAATCAGTGAGGCACCTATCTCAGCGATCTGTCTATTTCGTTCATCCAT
AGTTGCCTGACTCCCCGTCGTGTAGATAACTACGATACGGGAGGGCTTACCATCTGGCCCCAGTGCTGCA
ATGATACCGCGAGACCCACGCTCACCGGCTCCAGATTTATCAGCAATAAACCAGCCAGCCGGAAGGGCCG
AGCGCAGAAGTGGTCCTGCAACTTTATCCGCCTCCATCCAGTCTATTAATTGTTGCCGGGAAGCTAGAGT
AAGTAGTTCGCCAGTTAATAGTTTGCGCAACGTTGTTGCCATTGCTACAGGCATCGTGGTGTCACGCTCG
TCGTTTGGTATGGCTTCATTCAGCTCCGGTTCCCAACGATCAAGGCGAGTTACATGATCCCCCATGTTGT
GCAAAAAAGCGGTTAGCTCCTTCGGTCCTCCGATCGTTGTCAGAAGTAAGTTGGCCGCAGTGTTATCACT
CATGGTTATGGCAGCACTGCATAATTCTCTTACTGTCATGCCATCCGTAAGATGCTTTTCTGTGACTGGT
GAGTACTCAACCAAGTCATTCTGAGAATAGTGTATGCGGCGACCGAGTTGCTCTTGCCCGGCGTCAATAC
GGGATAATACCGCGCCACATAGCAGAACTTTAAAAGTGCTCATCATTGGAAAACGTTCTTCGGGGCGAAA
ACTCTCAAGGATCTTACCGCTGTTGAGATCCAGTTCGATGTAACCCACTCGTGCACCCAACTGATCTTCA
GCATCTTTTACTTTCACCAGCGTTTCTGGGTGAGCAAAAACAGGAAGGCAAAATGCCGCAAAAAAGGGAA
TAAGGGCGACACGGAAATGTTGAATACTCATACTCTTCCTTTTTCAATATTATTGAAGCATTTATCAGGG
TTATTGTCTCATGAGCGGATACATATTTGAATGTATTTAGAAAAATAAACAAATAGGGGTTCCGCGCACA
TTTCCCCGAAAAGTGCCACCTGACGTC
